>Addgene plasmid #182594 | pBABR Bcd-LEXY | addgene full sequence | sequence record 361783 | Addgene NGS Result
AATTGGCCGCTCTAGCCCCCCCTCGAATGTTCTCTCTCTTCTCTTCTCTCTCTCTTTCTCGAATGTTCTC
TCTCTTCTCTTCTCTCTCTCTTTCTCGAGGTCATCAAGCTTAGGCCTAAGGGTCGAGTCGATAGCCGAAG
CTTACCGAAGTATACACTTAAATTCAGTGCACGTTTGCTTGTTGAGAGGAAAGGTTGTGTGCGGACGAAT
TTTTTTTTGAAAACCGGTCCACGGCCGCTTGGAGGGAGATTAGCAAAACGCAGCGCGTGATCAAGGTGAC
AATGAAGCCACCGACCACCACGGTGGCGCCCAACAAGGCACGAGTGGTTTGCATGTCCGACACGCACTCC
CTGACGCCCTACATCAAGTTCGATATACCAGATGGCGATATATTCATACATGCCGGCGATTTTACCAAGT
GCGGCCAACTGGAGGAGGTGGAGGAGTTTAACACCTGGATTGGAGCACTGCCCCATCGCCACAAGATCGT
GATTGCTGGCAATCATGAGCTCAGCTTCGATAGAACCTTCACCCATCCTTTCCAGAAGAGCAAAAGTCAT
GCTTCGAGCAGCAAACACACCGGCATGTCCATCCTCGATGATCTGCCCACTTTGGGCAACGCCAAGGAGA
ACTTGGAGAGCGCTGTGCAAACGCAGAATGTCCGCGATGTTCTGACCAACTGTCGGTATTTGGAGGATGA
ACTACTTGAGATTTGGGGTATTCAAATATATGGCTCGCCATGGCAACCGGAATTCTGTCGCTGGGCCTTT
AATGTTCCACGTGGAACTGCCTGTTTGGATAAGTGGAATCAAATCCCGGAAGGCATCGATATCCTGGTCA
CCCACACGCCGCCCGTGGGTCACGGCGATCTCTGCTGTTCCGGCGTACGAGCCGGTTGTGTGGAGCTACT
CAGCACAGTGCAGCAACGAGTGCGCCCGAAATACCATGTCTTCGGACATGTACACGAAGGCTACGGCATC
ACCAGCGATGGCAGGATCATCTTTGTGAATGCCTCAACGTGTGACATCAACTACCTACCCAACAATGCCC
CCATCGTTTTCGATGTGACGCTGCCCCCCGGATTTCGCAAGGATTAGCATGCCTAGATGATTATTTATTG
TGTCACAGGTTCAATGAATTTATTTTCGTCCCACTTTATGTTTATGTTAAGGTATTTCGTCTGTAAAGAT
TTTGAAGCACAATTGTAGGTGTCTAGAGAGATAGAATTCAATTCGCACGAAATTAAAAAAAGAAATTCAC
ACTTAAGATGCCATAAAATATTTATTCAAGTAGAGTGCATTTGTCAATATATGAATTTGTAAAAATAAAC
AAGTTTTGAAGACACCTAAACTTTTGAAGATTTTCAATATGATATTATATAGTTTTTAATAATAATTTAA
GTAAAGGTAAAGCAAATCCTGAGATACATACATACTATTTCAAATTAGTATCGATAAGCCGCCAGAAATG
GGTTGGAAAAACCTTGGAATGATTATTGGTTAGCAGCCCTGTCTCCCAATTTGACATTCCTCTTTGGCGC
TCTGTAACGGCGCTTTTCCAGTGACTCCCCAATCAGCGAACCAACTAACCTGAGGCTGCACTTTTCGCGT
GGCGACCAAAAAAATTATAAAAAAAAGGTCCCGCATTAGATTTTAATTTGTATACACCCAATTTTAGTCC
AGCAAAAAAAAAAACTAATCAATTGGTGAGAAGAAGAAAAACTAATTAGTTTAAGAATTGCTGAAAGCGG
GAAGTGAAATTTAAAATCAGAAAAGATGTGTAAGAAGATGTGAAATGAAAAGGTGTGGGAAGTGAACATG
AATAAATGTTCATTGAAAATGAACAGCTAATTGCGAATTTTTTGAAACTTAACTGTTAACTGTTACTGCT
CACAAATCCTTGAAAAATATTAAGATCGATCTTAGAATTGTTTATTTAAAATGAATTCCTCGTATGTATT
ATAACAGACAATCAAGTTTATTAAAGAATATTTAAACTTGTATTTTTTTTTGAGTTTGATAAAATGTCCC
AAATATAAAAGAGTATTACCTTTTCGTCATATAATACTGTTCTTAATATTAGTTTTAGTTAGTAATGTGT
TTATAAAGTAAATTACAAAGGGAGGACCTAACCTAACCTTAAACAATGGCGCCTTCTCTTGCCCAGCTCA
TCACTTTTATTGTTTCACCCGCCAGCGCGAAGTAGTGTCCATCCAGATTGGGACGGTACCATCTCTTCGC
TCATCCCTAAATAACGGCACTCTGCAGATGCGAAGCAGTGGATCGCAAAAACGCAAAATGTGGGCGAAAT
AAGTTCGCGAGCGTCTCGAAAGTATCCGGTTACTGAAAATACAAGAAAGTTTCCACACTCCTTTGCCATT
TTTCCGCGCGGCGCTTGGAAATTCGTAAAGATAACGCGGCGGAGTGTTTGGGGCTAGCAAAGATGTACCC
ATACGATGTTCCTGACTATGCGGGCTATCCCTATGACGTCCCGGACTATGCAGGATCCTATCCATATGAC
GTTCCAGATTACGCTGCGGGAGGTAGTAGTGCGCAACCGCCGCCAGATCAAAACTTTTACCATCATCCGC
TGCCCCACACGCACACACATCCGCATCCGCACTCCCATCCGCATCCGCACTCGCATCCGCACCCACATCA
CCAACATCCGCAGCTTCAGTTGCCGCCACAATTCCGAAATCCCTTCGATTTGCTTTTCGATGAGCGAACG
GGAGCGATAAACTACAACTACATACGTCCGTATCTGCCCAACCAGATGCCCAAGCCAGAGGAGCTGCCCG
ACTCTCTGGTGATGCGGCGACCACGTCGCACCCGCACCACTTTTACCAGCTCTCAAATAGCAGAGCTGGA
GCAGCACTTTCTGCAGGGACGATACCTCACAGCCCCCCGACTTGCGGATCTGTCAGCGAAACTAGCCCTG
GGCACAGCCCAGGTGAAGATATGGTTTAAGAACCGTCGGCGTCGTCACAAGATCCAATCGGATCAGCACA
AGGACCAGTCCTACGAGGGGATGCCTCTCTCGCCGGGTATGAAACAGAGCGATGGCGATCCCCCCAGCTT
GCAGACTCTTAGCTTGGGTGGAGGGGCCACGCCCAACGCTTTGACTCCGTCACCCACGCCCTCAACGCCC
ACTGCACACATGACGGAGCACTACAGCGAGTCATTCAACGCCTACTACAACTACAATGGAGGCCACAATC
ACGCCCAGGCCAATCGTCACATGCACATGCAGTATCCTTCCGGAGGGGGGGCAGGACCTGGGTCGACCAA
TGTCAATGGCGGCCAGTTCTTCCAGCAGCAGCAGGTCCATAATCACCAGCAGCAACTGCACCACCAGGGC
AACCACGTGCCGCACCAGATGCAGCAGCAGCAACAGCAGGCTCAGCAGCAGCAATACCATCACTTTGACT
TCCAGCAAAAGCAAGCCAGCGCCTGTCGCGTCCTGGTCAAGGACGAACCGGAGGCCGACTACAACTTCAA
CAGCTCGTACTACATGCGATCGGGAATGTCTGGCGCCACTGCATCGGCATCCGCTGTGGCCCGAGGCGCT
GCCTCGCCGGGCTCCGAGGTCTACGAGCCATTAACACCCAAGAATGACGAAAGTCCGAGTCTGTGTGGCA
TCGGCATCGGCGGACCTTGCGCCATCGCCGTTGGCGAGACGGAGGCGGCCGACGACATGGACGACGGAAC
GAGCAAGAAGACGACGCTACAGATCTTGGAGCCTTTGAAGGGTCTGGACAAGAGCTGCGACGATGGCAGT
AGCGACGACATGAGCACCGGAATAAGAGCCTTAGCAGGAACCGGAAATCGTGGAGCGGCATTTGCCAAAT
TTGGCAAGCCTTCGCCCCCACAAGGCCCTCAGCCGCCCCTCGGGATGGGGGGCGTGGCCATGGGCGAATC
GAACCAATATCAATGCACGATGGATACGATAATGCAAGCGTATAATCCCCATCGGAACGCCGCGGGCAAC
TCGCAGTTTGCCTACTGCTTCAATAAGGGTGGATCTGGAGGTTCAGGTGGAAGTTTGGCTACTACACTTG
AACGTATTGAGAAGAACTTTGTCATTACTGACCCAAGATTGCCAGATAATCCCATTATATTCGCGTCCGA
TAGTTTCTTGCAGTTGACAGAATATAGCCGTGAAGAAATTTTGGGAAGAAACTGCAGGTTTCTACAAGGT
CCTGAAACTGATCGCGCGACAGTGAGAAAAATTAGAGATGCCATAGATAACCAAACAGAGGTCACTGTTC
AGCTGATTAATTATACAAAGAGTGGTAAAAAGTTCTGGAACCTCTTTCACTTGCAGCCTATGCGAGATCA
GAAGGGAGATGTCCAGTACTTTATTGGGGTTCAGTTGGATGGAACTGAGCATGTCCGAGATGCTGCCGAG
AGAGAGGGAGTCATGCTGATTAAGAAAACTGCAGAAAATATTGACGAGCTGCTGAAGGAGCTGGCCGACC
TGAACCTGGACTAGGAAGTACCTATTCCGAAGTTCCTATTCTCTAGAAAGTATAGGAACTTCCCTGGATG
AGAGGCGTGTTAGAGAGTTTCATTAGCTTTAGGTTAACCACTGTTGTTCCTGATTGTACAAATACCAAGT
GATTGTAGATATCTACGCGTAGAAAGTTAGGTCTAGTCCTAAGATCCGTGTAAATGGTTCCCAGGGAAGT
TTTATGTACTAGCCTAGTCAGCAGGCCGCACGGATTCCAGTGCATATCTTAGTGATACTCCAGTTAACTC
TATACTTTCCCTGCAATACGCTATTCGCCTTAGATGTATCTGGGTGGCTGCTCCACTGAAGCCCGGGAAT
ATGCAACCAGTTACATTTGAGGCCATTTGGGCTTAAGCGTATTCCATGGAAAGTTATCGTCCCACATTTC
GGAAATTATATTCCGAGCCAGCAAGAAAATCTTCTCTGTTACAATTTGACATAGCTAAAAACTGTACTAA
TCAAAATGAAAAATGTTTCTCTTGGGCGTAATCTCATACAATGATTACCCTTAAAGATCGAACATTTAAA
CAATAATATTTGATATGATATTTTCAATTTCTATGCTATGCCAAAGTGTCTGACATAATCAAACATTTGC
GCATTCTTTGACCAAGAATAGTCAGCAAATTGTATTTTCAATCAATGCAGACCATTTGTTTCAGATTCGG
AGATTTTTTGCTGCCAAACGGAATAACTATCATAGCTCACATTCTAATTACATCACTAAGAAGAGCATTG
CAATCTGTTAGGCCTCAAGTTTAATTTTAAAATGCTGCACCTTTGATGTTGTCTCTTTAAGCTTTGTATT
TTTAATTACGAAAATATATAAGAACTACTCTACTCGGGTAAATTGTGACTAACTACACATAACTACATAC
TTAGCCCATATTTCCGTCCCTTTCTAGAATGAACGAAAACAGTATCTGGTTTTCCCGAAAATCTTATGAA
TTTAAAAATGCACTTTATTGCACATACTCACACATGCCTGCCATAAAATATGATTCGCGAGCGGCCGCGG
ATCTAATTCAATTAGAGACTAATTCAATTAGAGCTAATTCAATTAGGATCCAAGCTTATCGATTTCGAAC
CCTCGACCGCCGGAGTATAAATAGAGGCGCTTCGTCTACGGAGCGACAATTCAATTCAAACAAGCAAAGT
GAACACGTCGCTAAGCGAAAGCTAAGCAAATAAACAAGCGCAGCTGAACAAGCTAAACAATCGGGCGGCC
GCACTAGAGCCGGTCGCCACCATGAGGTCTTCCAAGAATGTTATCAAGGAGTTCATGAGGTTTAAGGTTC
GCATGGAAGGAACGGTCAATGGGCACGAGTTTGAAATAGAAGGCGAAGGAGAGGGGAGGCCATACGAAGG
CCACAATACCGTAAAGCTTAAGGTAACCAAGGGGGGACCTTTGCCATTTGCTTGGGATATTTTGTCACCA
CAATTTCAGTATGGAAGCAAGGTATATGTCAAGCACCCTGCCGACATACCAGACTATAAAAAGCTGTCAT
TTCCTGAAGGATTTAAATGGGAAAGGGTCATGAACTTTGAAGACGGTGGCGTCGTTACTGTAACCCAGGA
TTCCAGTTTGCAGGATGGCTGTTTCATCTACAAGGTCAAGTTCATTGGCGTGAACTTTCCTTCCGATGGA
CCTGTTATGCAAAAGAAGACAATGGGCTGGGAAGCCAGCACTGAGCGTTTGTATCCTCGTGATGGCGTGT
TGAAAGGAGAGATTCATAAGGCTCTGAAGCTGAAAGACGGTGGTCATTACCTAGTTGAATTCAAAAGTAT
TTACATGGCAAAGAAGCCTGTGCAGCTACCAGGGTACTACTATGTTGACTCCAAACTGGATATAACAAGC
CACAACGAAGACTATACAATCGTTGAGCAGTATGAAAGAACCGAGGGACGCCACCATCTGTTCCTTTAGC
GGCCATCGAATTCGAGCTCGCCCACTAAGCGTCGCGCCACTTCAACGCTCGATGGGAGCGTCATTGGTGG
GCGGGGTAACCGTCGAAATCAGTGTTTACGCTTCCAATCGCAACAAAAAATTCACTGCAACACTGAAAAG
CATACGAAAACGATGAAGATTGTACGAGAAACCATAAAGTATTTTATCCACAAAGACACGTATAGCAGAA
AAGCCAAGTTAACTCGGCGATAAGTTGTGTACACAAGAATAAAATCGGCCAGATTCAGTGTTGTCAGAAA
TAAGAAAACCCCACTATGTTTTTCTTTGCCTTTTCTTTCTCCCAGCGATCATTCATTTCGTGGTGAAAGA
ACGGGGTCATTGCACGGAGTTTCGACTGCGGGAAAGCAGAGCTGCCGTTCACTTCGTCTATAATTAGCGC
TTTCTATTTTCCCCGATTCGGGCCGCTGCTGCGCTTTTCCGCCTGCTGTTTGTGGCAAGTGTAGCAGCAG
GCTGTGCACGCAGTGTGGCATGCACTTGGCTTTCCACCGTTGGTATCGATTCTCTGGGACGATGAGTCAT
TCCTTTCGGGGCCACAGCATAATCGTTGCCAGCTCACCGAAATGGTGACTTCATTTCTTAACTGCCGTCA
AGCATGCGATTGTACATACATACATATTTATATATGTACATATTTATGTGACTATGGTAGGTCGATATAA
TAGCAATCAACGCAAGCAAATGTGTCAGTCCTGCTTACAGGAACGATTCTATTTAGTAATTTTCGTTGTA
TAAAGTAATTATGTATGTATGTAAGCCCCATAAATCTGAAACAATTAGGCAAAACCATGCGAAGCTGAAG
TACCTATTCCGAAGTTCCTATTCTCTAGAAAGTATAGGAACTTCCATATGGCGGCCGCCATTCGTAGAAT
AGGGATCCCCAGCAGTCGATTCACTAGCCAGCTGCCTCTCCAATCAGCCTGTCCAAACTATCCATCATGA
GTTTCGTTTTGATAATTTAATATATACAAGTATAAATTTTTTTTTTTTGGTTTCGCGCCTTCTGTTCTTT
GATTCCTGATAATCCTGTACTTATCCGTGCATTTGAATTAAACAAAAAGTAGCCAACACCAGCGATTGTT
ATGTACGACAGTGTAGTGTGTGAGATGTTGGTGCCAGATAACACGATTTCCCGAAAAACTCCTTTCATAA
GTATTAACTCATTGAATATACATATATATTACCTATATACAAATACATACTTATACAAGAATGTGGCAAT
AAACCTTTGTTTTTCTTACACTCGAGAACGTGCGCACGTCCAACCAAACAGATGTCTGCAGAAATCCTTC
AGCCAAAAGCAACTGATCAAACAATAGAAACTTTGGAATATGTACCCCGCATGGCTAACTAAGCATGATC
ACTAGCATGATGTGATAAAAGTATGTAGCTTCAAATGTGGAGGGAAATTGAAAGAGATTTCGGAAATTAG
TCAAAATTTTCTTGGAACCTTCGACAAGCTGACTAATGAGTTCATGTCCAAAAGACTCGAACTTGTAAAC
TCATATCTTATCTCACATTATTTTTGATTCGAAGATATTTCAGCTTCTGCAAATATATGTTTTTCAAGAA
TTTATTTAAAAAAAAAATCAATTAAATAGATGGCTTAATGTTCGAAACACTCAACGTTGTATATTACACA
CTTTTTGGACAACTATTAATTTAAAAGAAAACACGAACATTTGAAAATCTAGAACTAGTGGAATCTGGAT
CCAGACTGCAGAGAAGATCTATAGAATTCAGAGAGGCCGGCAGAGAGGCTAGCAGGCATGCATCTAGAGT
CGACCTCGAACGTTAACGTTAACGTAACGTTAACTCGAGGAGCTTGATAACATTATACCTAAACCCATGG
TCAAGAGTAAACATTTCTGCCTTTGAAGTTGAGAACACAATTAAGCATCCCCTGGTTAAACCTGCTTGAT
AGTGCAGGCTATACAGAACTGCGCTAGTGACTCCTATCCGCCTGCGTTTCTCTGCCTGCTCACGGGTCAT
ATGCGTGCTTTGGAGCTGAGGGTGCGGCGGATTGGCGTCGACGATGTAGGTCACGGCGGGCATGTCGACG
ATGTAGGTCACGGTCTCGAAGCCGCGGTGCGGGTGCCAGGGCGTGCCCTTGGGCTCCCCGGGCGCGTACT
CCACCTCACCCATCTGGTCCATCATGATGAACGGGTCGAGGTGGCGGTAGTTGATCCCGGCGAACGCGCG
GCGCACCGGGAAGCCCTCGCCCTCGAAACCGCTGGGCGCGGTGGTCACGGTGAGCACGGGACGTGCGACG
GCGTCGACGATGTAGGTCACGGCGGGCAGCCAAGCTTTGCGTACTCGCAAATTATTAAAAATAAAACTTT
AAAAATAATTTCGTCTAATTAATATTATGAGTTAATTCAAACCCCACGGACATGCTAAGGGTTAATCAAC
AATCATATCGCTGTCTCACTCAGACTCAATACGACACTCAGAATACTATTCCTTTCACTCGCACTTATTG
CAAGCATACGTTAAGTGGATGTCTCTTGCCGACGGGACCACCTTATGTTATTTCATCATGGTCTGGCCAT
TCTCATCGTGAGCTTCCGGGTGCTCGCATATCTGGCTCTAAGACTTCGGGCCCGACGCAAGGAGTAGCCG
ACATATATCCGAAATAACTGCTTGTTTTTTTTTTTTACCATTATTACCATCGTGTTTACTGTTTATTGCC
CCCTCAAAAAGCTAATGTAATTATATTTGTGCCAATAAAAACAAGATATGACCTATAGAATACAAGTATT
TCCCCTTCGAACATCCCCACAAGTAGACTTTGGATTTGTCTTCTAACCAAAAGACTTACACACCTGCATA
CCTTACATCAAAAACTCGTTTATCGCTACATAAAACACCGGGATATATTTTTTATATACATACTTTTCAA
ATCGCGCGCCCTCTTCATAATTCACCTCCACCACACCACGTTTCGTAGTTGCTCTTTCGCTGTCTCCCAC
CCGCTCTCCGCAACACATTCACCTTTTGTTCGACGACCTTGGAGCGACTGTCGTTAGTTCCGCGCGATTC
GGTGCGGTATTTCACACCGCATATGGTGCACTCTCAGTACAATCTGCTCTGATGCCGCATAGTTAAGCCA
GCCCCGACACCCGCCAACACCCGCTGACGCGCCCTGACGGGCTTGTCTGCTCCCGGCATCCGCTTACAGA
CAAGCTGTGACCGTCTCCGGGAGCTGCATGTGTCAGAGGTTTTCACCGTCATCACCGAAACGCGCGAGAC
GAAAGGGCCTCGTGATACGCCTATTTTTATAGGTTAATGTCATGATAATAATGGTTTCTTAGACGTCAGG
TGGCACTTTTCGGGGAAATGTGCGCGGAACCCCTATTTGTTTATTTTTCTAAATACATTCAAATATGTAT
CCGCTCATGAGACAATAACCCTGATAAATGCTTCAATAATATTGAAAAAGGAAGAGTATGAGTATTCAAC
ATTTCCGTGTCGCCCTTATTCCCTTTTTTGCGGCATTTTGCCTTCCTGTTTTTGCTCACCCAGAAACGCT
GGTGAAAGTAAAAGATGCTGAAGATCAGTTGGGTGCACGAGTGGGTTACATCGAACTGGATCTCAACAGC
GGTAAGATCCTTGAGAGTTTTCGCCCCGAAGAACGTTTTCCAATGATGAGCACTTTTAAAGTTCTGCTAT
GTGGCGCGGTATTATCCCGTATTGACGCCGGGCAAGAGCAACTCGGTCGCCGCATACACTATTCTCAGAA
TGACTTGGTTGAGTACTCACCAGTCACAGAAAAGCATCTTACGGATGGCATGACAGTAAGAGAATTATGC
AGTGCTGCCATAACCATGAGTGATAACACTGCGGCCAACTTACTTCTGACAACGATCGGAGGACCGAAGG
AGCTAACCGCTTTTTTGCACAACATGGGGGATCATGTAACTCGCCTTGATCGTTGGGAACCGGAGCTGAA
TGAAGCCATACCAAACGACGAGCGTGACACCACGATGCCTGTAGCAATGGCAACAACGTTGCGCAAACTA
TTAACTGGCGAACTACTTACTCTAGCTTCCCGGCAACAATTAATAGACTGGATGGAGGCGGATAAAGTTG
CAGGACCACTTCTGCGCTCGGCCCTTCCGGCTGGCTGGTTTATTGCTGATAAATCTGGAGCCGGTGAGCG
TGGGTCTCGCGGTATCATTGCAGCACTGGGGCCAGATGGTAAGCCCTCCCGTATCGTAGTTATCTACACG
ACGGGGAGTCAGGCAACTATGGATGAACGAAATAGACAGATCGCTGAGATAGGTGCCTCACTGATTAAGC
ATTGGTAACTGTCAGACCAAGTTTACTCATATATACTTTAGATTGATTTAAAACTTCATTTTTAATTTAA
AAGGATCTAGGTGAAGATCCTTTTTGATAATCTCATGACCAAAATCCCTTAACGTGAGTTTTCGTTCCAC
TGAGCGTCAGACCCCGTAGAAAAGATCAAAGGATCTTCTTGAGATCCTTTTTTTCTGCGCGTAATCTGCT
GCTTGCAAACAAAAAAACCACCGCTACCAGCGGTGGTTTGTTTGCCGGATCAAGAGCTACCAACTCTTTT
TCCGAAGGTAACTGGCTTCAGCAGAGCGCAGATACCAAATACTGTTCTTCTAGTGTAGCCGTAGTTAGGC
CACCACTTCAAGAACTCTGTAGCACCGCCTACATACCTCGCTCTGCTAATCCTGTTACCAGTGGCTGCTG
CCAGTGGCGATAAGTCGTGTCTTACCGGGTTGGACTCAAGACGATAGTTACCGGATAAGGCGCAGCGGTC
GGGCTGAACGGGGGGTTCGTGCACACAGCCCAGCTTGGAGCGAACGACCTACACCGAACTGAGATACCTA
CAGCGTGAGCTATGAGAAAGCGCCACGCTTCCCGAAGGGAGAAAGGCGGACAGGTATCCGGTAAGCGGCA
GGGTCGGAACAGGAGAGCGCACGAGGGAGCTTCCAGGGGGAAACGCCTGGTATCTTTATAGTCCTGTCGG
GTTTCGCCACCTCTGACTTGAGCGTCGATTTTTGTGATGCTCGTCAGGGGGGCGGAGCCTATGGAAAAAC
GCCTTCTTCTTGAACTCGGGCTCGGTGCCAGTATACCTCAAATGGTTGTCGTACCTCTCATGGTTCCGTT
ACGCCAACGAGGGTCTGCTGATTAACCAATGGGCGGACGTGGAGCCGGGCGAAATTAGCTGCACATCGTC
GAACACCACGTGCCCCAGTTCGGGCAAGGTCATCCTGGAGACGCTTAACTTCTCCGCCGCCGATCTGCCG
CTGGACTACGTGGGTCTGGCCCATGATGAAATAACATAAGGTGGTCCCGTCGATAGCCGAAGCTTACCGA
AGTATACACTTAAATTCAGTGCACGTTTGCTTGTTGAGAGGAAAGGTTGTGTGCGGACGAATTTTTTTTT
GAAAACATTAACCCTTACGTGGAATAAAAAAAAATGAAATATTGCAAATTTTGCTGCAAAGCTGTGACTG
GAGTAAAATTAATTCACGTGCCGAAGTGTGCTATTAAGAGAAAATTGTGGGAGCAGAGCCTTGGGTGCAG
CCTTGGTGAAAACTCCCAAATTTGTGATACCCACTTTAATGATTCGCAGTGGAAGGCTGCACCTGCAAAA
GGTCAGACATTTAAAAGGAGGCGACTCAACGCAGATGCCGTACCTAGTAAAGTGATAGAGCCTGAACCAG
AAAAGATAAAAGAAGGCTATACCAGTGGGAGTACACAAACAGAGTAAGTTTGAATAGTAAAAAAAATCAT
TTATGTAAACAATAACGTGACTGTGCGTTAGGTCCTGTTCATTGTTTAATGAAAATAAGAGCTTGAGGGA
AAAAATTCGTACTTTGGAGTACGAAATGCGTCGTTTAGAGCAGCAGCCGAATTAATTCTAGTTCCAGTGA
AATCCAAGCATTTTCTAAATTAAATGTATTCTTATTATTATAGTTGTTATTTTTGATATATATAAACAAC
ACTATTATGCCCACCATTTTTTTGAGATGCATCTACACAAGGAACAAACACTGGATGTCACTTTCAGTTC
AAATTGTAACGCTAATCACTCCGAACAGGTCACAAAAAATTACCTTAAAAAGTCATAATATTAAATTAGA
ATAAATATAGCTGTGAGGGAAATATATACAAATATATTGGAGCAAATAAATTGTACATACAAATATTTAT
TACTAATTTCTATTGAGACGAAATGAACCACTCGGAACCATTTGAGCGAACCGAATCGCGCGGAACTAAC
GACAGTCGCTCCAAGGTCGTCGAACAAAAGGTGAATGTGTTGCGGAGAGCGGGTGGGAGACAGCGAAAGA
GCAACTACGAAACGTGGTGTGGTGGAGGTGAATTATGAAGAGGGCGCGCGATTTGAAAAGTATGTATATA
AAAAATATATCCCGGTGTTTTATGTAGCGATAAACGAGTTTTTGATGTAAGGTATGCAGGTGTGTAAGTC
TTTTGGTTAGAAGACAAATCCAAAGTCTACTTGTGGGGATGTTCGAAGGGGAAATACTTGTATTCTATAG
GTCATATCTTGTTTTTATTGGCACAAATATAATTACATTAGCTTTTTGAGGGGGCAATAAACAGTAAACA
CGATGGTAATAATGGTAAAAAAAAAAAACAAGCAGTTATTTCGGATATATGTCGGCTACTCCTTGCGTCG
GGCCCGAAGTCTTAGAGCCAGATATGCGAGCACCCGGAAGCTCACGATGAGAATGGCCAGACCCACGTAG
TCCAGCGGCAGATCGGCGGCGGAGAAGTTAAGCGTCTCCAGGATGACCTTGCCCGAACTGGGGCACGTGG
TGTTCGACGATGTGCAGCTAATTTCGCCCGGCTCCACGTCCGCCCATTGGTTAATCAGCAGACCCTCGTT
GGCGTAACGGAACCATGAGAGGTACGACAACCATTTGAGGTATACTGGCACCGAGCCCGAGTTCAAGAAG
AAGCCGCCAAAGAGCAGGAATGGTATGATAACCGGCGGACCCACAGACAGCGCCATCGAGGTCGAGGAGC
TGGCGCAGGATATTAGATATCCGAAGGACGTTGACACATTGGCCACCAGAGTGACCAGCGCCAGGCAGTT
GAAGAAGTGCAGCACTCCGGCCCGCAGTCCGATCATCGGATAGGCAATCGCCGTGAAGACCAGTGGCACT
GTGAGAAAAAGCGGCAATTCGGCAATCGTTTTGCCCAGAAAGTATGTGTCACAGCGATAAAGTCGACTTC
GGGCCTCCCTCATAAAAACTGGCAGCTCTGAGGTGAACACCTAAATCGAATCGATTCATTAGAAAGTTAG
TAAATTATTGAAATGCAAATGTATTCTAAACATGACTTACATTTATCGTGGCAAAGACGTTTTGAAAGGT
CATGTTGGTCAGGAAGAGGAAGATGGCTCCGTTGATATTCATCACACCCACTTGCGTGAGTTGTTGGCCC
AAAAAGATGAGGCCAATCAAGATGGCAACCATCTGCAAATTAAAATGTTACTCGCATCTCATTAATATTC
GCGAGTTAAATGAAATTTATTTATCTTCTGCAAAACTATAAACTATACATCTCATTGAAAAAAACTAAGA
AGGGTGTGGAATCAGGCAATTCTATCTAAAATCTAGCGAATTTGTTTCCAAGAATTGTAAGCGTTATATC
ATTTGTTTCCACTGGAACCACTCACCGTTGTCTGAATAAGTCGCACTTTTACGAGGAGTGGTTCCTTGAG
CACCGACAGCCAGGATCGCCACAGGACCGCCCGGAACTGCATGAACCAGGTGGCCTTGTAGGTGTACCCA
TTCTCCGGCTGCTCCAGTGGCTTCTCCAGATTTTTGGTGGCCAACAACTGCTCCATATCCCGGGCTACTT
TGCTAATGGCAAAATTGTCGCATATCTTGGCGATCCGATCACGGGACTCGATCTCCCGTCCGGGCACAAC
GGCCAACACCTGTACGTAAAAGTCCGCCGGATTGTAGTTGGTAGGACACTGGGCACCCACGCTGGATAGG
AGTTGAGATGTTATGTAATACTAGATACCCTTAATAAACACATCGAACTCACTAGGAAAAGAAGTCGACG
GCTTCGCTGGGAGTGCCCAAGAAAGCTACCCTGCCCTCGGCCATCAGAAGGATCTTGTCAAAGAGCTCAA
ACAGCTCGGAAGACGGCTGATGAATGGTCAGGATGACGGTCTTGCCCTTCTGCGACAGCTTCTTCAGCAC
CTGGACGACGCTGTGGGCGGTAAAGGAGTCCAGTCCGGAGGTGGGCTCATCGCAGATCAGAAGCGGCGGA
TCGGTTAGAGCCTCGGAGGCGAATGCCAGACGCTTCCTTTCTCCGCCGGACAGACCTTTCACCCTGCCGG
GCACACCGATGATCGTGTGCTGACATTTGCTGAGCGAAAGCTCCTGGATCACCTGATCCACGCGGGCCAC
TCGCTGCCGATAGGTCAGATGTCGTGGCATCCGCACCATGGCTTGGAAAATCAGGTGTTCCCTGGCCGTT
AGGGAGCCGATAAAGAGGTCATCCTGCTGGACATAGGCGCACCTGGCCTGCATCTCCTTGGCGTCCACAG
GTTGGCCATTGAGCAGTCGCATCCCGGATGGCGATACTTGGATGCCCTGCGGCGATCGAAAGGCAAGGGC
ATTCAGCAGGGTCGTCTTTCCGGCACCGGAACTGCCCATCACGGCCAAAAGTTCGCCCGGATAGGCCACG
CCGCAAACTGAGTTTCAAATTGGTAATTGGACCCTTTATTAAGATTTCACACAGATCAGCCGACTGCGAA
TAGAAACTCACCGTTCTTGAGCAAATGTTTCCTGGGCGCCGGTATGTGTCGCTCGTTGCAGAATAGTCCG
CGTGTCCGGTTGACCAGCTGCCGCCATCCGGAGCCCGGCTGATTGACCGCCCCAAAGATGTCCATATTGT
GCCAGGCATAGGTGAGGTTCTCGGCTAGTTGGCCGCTCCCTGAACCGGAGTCCTCCGGCGGACTGGGTGG
CCGGAGCGTGCCGTAGTTTTTGGCCTGCCCGAAGCCCTGGTTAATGCAGCTCTGCGAAGCCGCTCCGCTG
TCACCCTGCAATGATAGGGGATCTCAAATATCAACTACAAGCGTTATGCTCATCTAACCCCGAACAAAAA
GTACCCCGAAGTATCCTACGAAGTAGGTTTATACTTTTATTTATTTTTTGTGCATCTAGGATCAGCTTAA
AATATCTGGTTGTTATATTTTTTGTAAAAAAGAATATAGTCGAAAATGAATGCCTTTAGATGTCTTGATC
ATGATATGATCTCAAAAATTGTCTTATATAGCGAGAACAGCTACCAGAATAATCTGTTTCGTGTCACTAT
TTGTTTGTGCAATTGCGGTTTGGGATTTTTGTGGGTCGCAGTTCTCACGCCGCAGACAATTTGATGTTGC
AATCGCAGTTCCTATAGATCAAGTGAACTTAAGATGTATGCACATGTACTACTCACATTGTTCAGATGCT
CGGCAGATGGGTGTTTGCTGCCTCCGCGAATTAATAGCTCCTGATCCTCTTGGCCCATTGCCGGGATTTT
TCACACTTTCCCCTGCTTACCCACCCAAAACCAATCACCACCCCAATCACTCAAAAAACAAACAAAAATA
AGAAGCGAGAGGAGTTTTGGCACAGCACTTTGTGTTTAATTGATGGCGTAAACCGCTTGGAGCTTCGTCA
CGAAACCGCTGACAAAATGCAACTGAAGGCGGACATTGACGCTACGTAACGCTACAAACGGTGGCGAAAG
AGATAGCGGACGCAGCGGCGAAAGAGACGGCGATATTTCTGTGGACAGAGAAGGAGGCAAACAGCGCTGA
CTTTGAGTGGAATGTCATTTTGAGTGAGAGGTAATCGAAAGAACCTGGTACATCAAATACCCTTGGATCG
AAGTAAATTTAAAACTGATCAGATAAGTTCAATGATATCCAGTGCAGTAAAAAAAAAAAATGTTTTTTTT
ATCTACTTTCCGCAAAAATGGGTTTTATTAACTTACATACATACTAG
Features (pLannotate 1.2.2; 22 found; start..end, strand, type, name):
    127..224     +  misc_feature   P element 5' end (fragment): No description available
    285..1076    +  CDS            MPPED1 (fragment): MPPD1_HUMAN - Also known as C22orf1, FAM1A. Experimental evidence at protein level: Swiss-Prot protein existence level 1. May have metallophosphoesterase activity (in vitro). From Homo sapiens (Human).
   2446..2535    +  CDS            3xHA: three tandem HA epitope tags
   2551..4014    +  CDS            bcd: BCD_DROME - Experimental evidence at protein level: Swiss-Prot protein existence level 1. Segment polarity protein that provides positional cues for the development of head and thoracic segments. Regulates the expression of zygotic genes, possibly through its homeodomain, and inhibits the activity of other maternal gene products. May also bind RNA. Interacts with Bin1 to repress transcription of bicoid target genes in the anterior tip of the embryo; a process known as retraction. From Drosophila melanogaster (Fruit fly).
   4066..4383    +  CDS            miniSOG: miniSOG is a basic (constitutively fluorescent) cyan fluorescent protein published in 2011, derived from Arabidopsis thaliana. It requires the cofactor flavin for fluorescence.
   4509..4542    +  protein_bind   FRT (minimal): supports FLP-mediated excision but not integration (Turan and Bode, 2011) FLP recombinase from the Saccharomyces cerevisiae 2μ plasmid
   4713..5263    +  ncRNA          bicoid 3: Accession: RF00551 - Bicoid 3'-UTR regulatory element
   5610..5732    +  promoter       hsp70 promoter (fragment): Drosophila melanogaster hsp70Bb promoter
   5762..6436    +  CDS            DsRed: DsRed is a basic (constitutively fluorescent) red fluorescent protein published in 1999, derived from Discosoma sp..
   7291..7324    +  protein_bind   FRT (minimal): supports FLP-mediated excision but not integration (Turan and Bode, 2011) FLP recombinase from the Saccharomyces cerevisiae 2μ plasmid
   8396..8506    +  CDS            Or2a (fragment): OR2A_DROME - Also known as AN4, DOR2F.1, dor62, OR2F.1. Experimental evidence at transcript level: Swiss-Prot protein existence level 2. Odorant receptor which mediates acceptance or avoidance behavior, depending on its substrates. The odorant receptor repertoire encodes a large collection of odor stimuli that vary widely in identity, intensity, and duration. May form a complex with Orco to form odorant-sensing units, providing sensitive and prolonged odorant signaling and calcium permeability. From Drosophila melanogaster (Fruit fly).
   8555..8624    +  protein_bind   attB: attB site for the φC31 integrase (Groth et al., 2000) phage φC31 integrase
   8788..9020    +  misc_feature   P element 3' end: P element 3' end
   9020..9523    +  gene           mini-white (fragment): white; This modified version of the white gene lacks part of the first intron.
   9522..9591    -  misc_feature   bom (fragment): basis of mobility region from pBR322
   9693..9728    -  CDS            rop (fragment): Rop protein, which maintains plasmids at low copy number; rop
   9823..9927    +  promoter       AmpR promoter: bla
   9928..10788   +  CDS            AmpR: β-lactamase; bla; confers resistance to ampicillin, carbenicillin, and related antibiotics
  10959..11547   +  rep_origin     ori: high-copy-number ColE1/pMB1/pBR322/pUC origin of replication
  11553..11781   +  CDS            mini-white (fragment): Drosophila white gene eye color pigment; white; This is a modified version of the white gene lacking part of the first intron.
  11782..12367   +  misc_feature   P element 5' end: No description available
  12378..16497   -  gene           mini-white: white; This modified version of the white gene lacks part of the first intron.
