[The description below was written by a language model from this plasmid's Addgene catalogue record and pLannotate feature annotations shown in this document.]
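Description:
pBABR Bcd-LEXY is a 16.5 kb Drosophila transgenesis plasmid built on the pBABR backbone and designed to express an optogenetically controllable version of the Bicoid morphogen in the female germline and early embryo. It is propagated in E. coli through a ColE1/pUC-type origin with ampicillin selection (AmpR). For fly integration, the annotated sequence carries a φC31 attB site for site-specific insertion into an attP landing site. It also contains P element 5' and 3' end sequences and a mini-white gene, which serves as an eye-colour marker for identifying transformants.

According to the catalogue entry, the payload is driven by the maternal tubulin promoter. This promoter is not called as a feature in the automated annotation and presumably lies in the unannotated region upstream of the coding sequence. The open reading frame begins with a 3xHA epitope tag, followed by the D. melanogaster bcd coding sequence and the C-terminal LEXY module. LEXY is a LOV2-domain-based light-inducible nuclear export tag. The segment labelled "miniSOG" directly after bcd most likely reflects homology to this LOV-derived domain rather than a separate fluorescent protein. Downstream lies the bicoid 3'UTR regulatory element, which normally directs anterior localisation of bcd mRNA. Two minimal FRT sites in the same orientation flank this 3'UTR together with a DsRed cassette preceded by an hsp70 promoter fragment, so FLP recombinase could excise that interval. The record does not state the intended purpose of this arrangement. Short hits to MPPED1 and Or2a are probably incidental annotation matches.

The construct is used to generate flies in which blue light drives Bicoid out of nuclei, allowing acute, reversible perturbation of Bicoid activity to study gap gene regulation.
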