Addgene plasmid #182594: pBABR Bcd-LEXY
Purpose: Drosophila integration plasmid expressing Bcd-LEXY fusion protein under the maternal tubulin promoter.
Depositing lab: Jared Toettcher. Depositing organization: Princeton University. Publication: Optogenetic control of the Bicoid morphogen reveals fast and slow modes of gap gene regulation. Singh AP, Wu P, Ryabichko S, Raimundo J, Swan M, Wieschaus E, Gregor T, Toettcher JE. Cell Rep. 2022 Mar 22;38(12):110543. doi: 10.1016/j.celrep.2022.110543. PubMed 35320726.
Backbone
  Vector backbone: pBABR
  Vector type: Insect Expression
Growth in bacteria
  Bacterial resistance: Ampicillin, 100 μg/mL
  Growth temperature: 37°C
  Growth strain: DH5alpha
  Copy number: Unknown
Gene/Insert
  Gene/Insert name: Bicoid
  Species: D. melanogaster (fly)
  Entrez Gene: bcd (a.k.a. Dmel_CG1034, BCD, BG:DS00276.7, Bcd, Bicoid, CG1034, Dm-Bcd, Dmel\CG1034, bic, mum, prd4)
  Tag / fusion protein: LEXY (C terminal on insert)
Terms and licenses: Academic/Nonprofit Terms; Industry Terms: Not Available to Industry
How to cite: pBABR Bcd-LEXY was a gift from Jared Toettcher (Addgene plasmid # 182594 ; http://n2t.net/addgene:182594 ; RRID:Addgene_182594)
